>Addgene plasmid #175270 | pPB-EF1a-MegaGate-HA-Blast | addgene full sequence | sequence record 343094 | Addgene NGS Result
TCGCGCGTTTCGGTGATGACGGTGAAAACCTCTGACACATGCAGCTCCCGGAGACGGTCACAGCTTGTCT
GTAAGCGGATGCCGGGAGCAGACAAGCCCGTCAGGGCGCGTCAGCGGGTGTTGGCGGGTGTCGGGGCTGG
CTTAACTATGCGGCATCAGAGCAGATTGTACTGAGAGTGCACCATATGCGGTGTGAAATACCGCACAGAT
GCGTAAGGAGAAAATACCGCATCAGGCGCCATTCGCCATTCAGGCTGCGCAACTGTTGGGAAGGGCGATC
GGTGCGGGCCTCTTCGCTATTACGCCAGCTGGCGAAAGGGGGATGTGCTGCAAGGCGATTAAGTTGGGTA
ACGCCAGGGTTTTCCCAGTCACGACGTTGTAAAACGACGGCCAGTGAATTCAAGCTTTATTATTTAACCC
TAGAAAGATAATCATATTGTGACGTACGTTAAAGATAATCATGCGTAAAATTGACGCATGTGTTTTATCG
GTCTGTATATCGAGGTTTATTTATTAATTTGAATAGATATTAAGTTTTATTATATTTACACTTACATACT
AATAATAAATTCAACAAACAATTTATTTATGTTTATTTATTTATTAAAAAAAAACAAAAACTCAAAATTT
CTTCTATAAAGTAACAAAACTTTTAAACATTCTCTCTTTTACAAAAATAAACTTATTTTGTACTTTAAAA
ACAGTCATGTTGTAATCGATAATAAGTAATTAGCCTAGATATCGGCGCGCCTAACTTTAAATAATTGGCA
TTATTTAAAGTTAAGTACTCTAGTATGTCGAGCCCCAGCTGGTTCTTTCCGCCTCAGAAGCCATAGAGCC
CACCGCATCCCCAGCATGCCTGCTATTGTCTTCCCAATCCTCCCCCTTGCTGTCCTGCCCCACCCCACCC
CCCAGAATAGAATGACACCTACTCAGACAATGCGATGCAATTTCCTCATTTTATTAGGAAAGGACAGTGG
GAGTGGCACCTTCCAGGGTCAAGGAAGGCACGGGGGAGGGGCAAACAACAGATGGCTGGCAACTAGAAGG
CACAGTCGAGGCTGATCAGCGAGCTCTAGAGCTTAGCCCTCCCACACATAACCAGAGGGCAGCAATTCAC
GAATCCCAACTGCCGTCGGCTGTCCATCACTGTCCTTCACTATGGCTTTGATCCCAGGATGCAGATCGAG
AAGCACCTGTCGGCACCGTCCGCAGGGGCTCAAGATGCCCCTGTTCTCATTTCCGATCGCGACGATACAA
GTCAGGTTGCCAGCTGCCGCAGCAGCAGCAGTGCCCAGCACCACGAGTTCTGCACAAGGTCCCCCAGTAA
AATGATATACATTGACACCAGTGAAGATGCGGCCGTCGCTAGAGAGAGCTGCGCTGGCGACGCTGTAATC
TTCAGAGATGGGGATGCTGTTGATTGTAGCCGTTGCTCTTTCAATGAGGGTGGATTCTTCTTGAGACAAA
GGCTTGGCCATGGTGGCGTTGGCTGCAGGTCGAAAGGCCCGGAGATGAGGAAGAGGAGAACAGCGCGGCA
GACGTGCGCTTTTGAAGCGTGCAGAATGCCGGGCCTCCGGAGGACCTTCGGGCGCCCGCCCCGCCCCTGA
GCCCGCCCCTGAGCCCGCCCCCGGACCCACCCCTTCCCAGCCTCTGAGCCCAGAAAGCGAAGGAGCAAAG
CTGCTATTGGCCGCTGCCCCAAAGGCCTACCCGCTTCCATTGCTCAGCGGTGCTGTCCATCTGCACGAGA
CTAGTGAGACGTGCTACTTCCATTTGTCACGTCCTGCACGACGCGAGCTGCGGGGCGGGGGGGAACTTCC
TGACTAGGGGAGGAGTAGAAGGTGGCGCGAAGGGGCCACCAAAGAACGGAGCCGGTTGGCGCCTACCGGT
GGATGTGGAATGTGTGCGAGGCCAGAGGCCACTTGTGTAGCGCCAAGTGCCCAGCGGGGCTGCTAAAGCG
CATGCTCCAGACTGCCTTGGGAAAAGCGCCTCCCCTACCCGGTAGAATTAATTCGATATCAAGCTGAAGT
TCCTATACTTTCTCATATGTAACTTTAAATAATTGGCATTATTTAAAGTTATTACTTGTACAGCTCGTCC
ATGGCTCCGGTGCCCGTCAGTGGGCAGAGCGCACATCGCCCACAGTCCCCGAGAAGTTGGGGGGAGGGGT
CGGCAATTGAACCGGTGCCTAGAGAAGGTGGCGCGGGGTAAACTGGGAAAGTGATGTCGTGTACTGGCTC
CGCCTTTTTCCCGAGGGTGGGGGAGAACCGTATATAAGTGCAGTAGTCGCCGTGAACGTTCTTTTTCGCA
ACGGGTTTGCCGCCAGAACACAGGTAAGTGCCGTGTGTGGTTCCCGCGGGCCTGGCCTCTTTACGGGTTA
TGGCCCTTGCGTGCCTTGAATTACTTCCACGCCCCTGGCTGCAGTACGTGATTCTTGATCCCGAGCTTCG
GGTTGGAAGTGGGTGGGAGAGTTCGAGGCCTTGCGCTTAAGGAGCCCCTTCGCCTCGTGCTTGAGTTGAG
GCCTGGCTTGGGCGCTGGGGCCGCCGCGTGCGAATCTGGTGGCACCTTCGCGCCTGTCTCGCTGCTTTCG
ATAAGTCTCTAGCCATTTAAAATTTTTGATGACCTGCTGCGACGCTTTTTTTCTGGCAAGATAGTCTTGT
AAATGCGGGCCAAGATCTGCACACTGGTATTTCGGTTTTTGGGGCCGCGGGCGGCGACGGGGCCCGTGCG
TCCCAGCGCACATGTTCGGCGAGGCGGGGCCTGCGAGCGCGGCCACCGAGAATCGGACGGGGGTAGTCTC
AAGCTGGCCGGCCTGCTCTGGTGCCTGGCCTCGCGCCGCCGTGTATCGCCCCGCCCTGGGCGGCAAGGCT
GGCCCGGTCGGCACCAGTTGCGTGAGCGGAAAGATGGCCGCTTCCCGGCCCTGCTGCAGGGAGCTCAAAA
TGGAGGACGCGGCGCTCGGGAGAGCGGGCGGGTGAGTCACCCACACAAAGGAAAAGGGCCTTTCCGTCCT
CAGCCGTCGCTTCATGTGACTCCACGGAGTACCGGGCGCCGTCCAGGCACCTCGATTAGTTCTCGAGCTT
TTGGAGTACGTCGTCTTTAGGTTGGGGGGAGGGGTTTTATGCGATGGAGTTTCCCCACACTGAGTGGGTG
GAGACTGAAGTTAGGCCAGCTTGGCACTTGATGTAATTCTCCTTGGAATTTGCCCTTTTTGAGTTTGGAT
CTTGGTTCATTCTCAAGCCTCAGACAGTGGTTCAAAGTTTTTTTCTTCCATTTCAGGTGTCGTGAGAGCT
CGTTTAGTGAACCGTCAGATCGCCTGGAGACGCCATCCACGCTGTTTTGACCTCCATAGAAGACACACAA
GTTTGTACAAAAAAGCTGAACGAGAAACGTAAAATGATATAAATATCAATATATTAAATTAGATTTTGCA
TAAAAAACAGACTACATAATACTGTAAAACACAACATATCCAGTCACTATGGCGACAGAAGAAGTATAGG
GATAACAGGGTAATTGTTGTAAGCGCGCTATGATGGAGGCTATGCCACTAGAATCTGCGTTCGCTACCTT
AGGACCGTTATAGTTAGAAGGAAAGCTCCATCATAGTGACTGGATATGTTGTGTTTTACAGTATTATGTA
GTCTGTTTTTTATGCAAAATCTAATTTAATATATTGATATTTATATCATTTTACGTTTCTCGTTCAGCTT
TCTTGTACAAAGTGGTATACCCATACGATGTTCCAGATTACGCTTAGTAATGAGAAATACTCAGAAGATG
TCACTCACCATAGAGAGACCATTAATGGGTCTCCTAGGCCACTGAGCAAGAACTATGAATGAGATCTTTA
GACATATTGCGGCCGCTTTCTCCGCGATCCAGACATGATAAGATACATTGATGAGTTTGGACAAACCAAA
ACTAGAATGCAGTGAAAAAAATGCCTTATTTGTGAAATTTGTGATGCTATTGCCTTATTTGTAACCATTA
TAAGCTGCAATAAACAAGTTATCTATAACAAGAAAATATATATATAATAAGTTATCACGTAAGTAGAACA
TGAAATAACAATATAATTATCGTATGAGTTAAATCTTAAAAGTCACGTAAAAGATAATCATGCGTCATTT
TGACTCACGCGGTCGTTATAGTTCAAAATCAGTGACACTTACCGCATTGACAAGCACGCCTCACGGGAGC
TCCAAGCGGCGACTGAGATGTCCTAAATGCACAGCGACGGATTCGCGCTATTTAGAAAGAGAGAGCAATA
TTTCAAGAATGCATGCGTCAATTTTACGCAGACTATCTTTCTAGGGTTAAAAAAAGCTTGGCGTAATCAT
GGTCATAGCTGTTTCCTGTGTGAAATTGTTATCCGCTCACAATTCCACACAACATACGAGCCGGAAGCAT
AAAGTGTAAAGCCTGGGGTGCCTAATGAGTGAGCTAACTCACATTAATTGCGTTGCGCTCACTGCCCGCT
TTCCAGTCGGGAAACCTGTCGTGCCAGCTGCATTAATGAATCGGCCAACGCGCGGGGAGAGGCGGTTTGC
GTATTGGGCGCACTTCCGCTTCCTCGCTCACTGACTCGCTGCGCTCGGTCGTTCGGCTGCGGCGAGCGGT
ATCAGCTCACTCAAAGGCGGTAATACGGTTATCCACAGAATCAGGGGATAACGCAGGAAAGAACATGTGA
GCAAAAGGCCAGCAAAAGGCCAGGAACCGTAAAAAGGCCGCGTTGCTGGCGTTTTTCCATAGGCTCCGCC
CCCCTGACGAGCATCACAAAAATCGACGCTCAAGTCAGAGGTGGCGAAACCCGACAGGACTATAAAGATA
CCAGGCGTTTCCCCCTGGAAGCTCCCTCGTGCGCTCTCCTGTTCCGACCCTGCCGCTTACCGGATACCTG
TCCGCCTTTCTCCCTTCGGGAAGCGTGGCGCTTTCTCATAGCTCACGCTGTAGGTATCTCAGTTCGGTGT
AGGTCGTTCGCTCCAAGCTGGGCTGTGTGCACGAACCCCCCGTTCAGCCCGACCGCTGCGCCTTATCCGG
TAACTATCGTCTTGAGTCCAACCCGGTAAGACACGACTTATCGCCACTGGCAGCAGCCACTGGTAACAGG
ATTAGCAGAGCGAGGTATGTAGGCGGTGCTACAGAGTTCTTGAAGTGGTGGCCTAACTACGGCTACACTA
GAAGAACAGTATTTGGTATCTGCGCTCTGCTGAAGCCAGTTACCTTCGGAAAAAGAGTTGGTAGCTCTTG
ATCCGGCAAACAAACCACCGCTGGTAGCGGTGGTTTTTTTGTTTGCAAGCAGCAGATTACGCGCAGAAAA
AAAGGATCTCAAGAAGATCCTTTGATCTTTTCTACGGGGTCTGACGCTCAGTGGAACGAAAACTCACGTT
AAGGGATTTTGGTCATGAGATTATCAAAAAGGATCTTCACCTAGATCCTTTTAAATTAAAAATGAAGTTT
TAAATCAATCTAAAGTATATATGAGTAAACTTGGTCTGACAGTTACCAATGCTTAATCAGTGAGGCACCT
ATCTCAGCGATCTGTCTATTTCGTTCATCCATAGTTGCCTGACTCCCCGTCGTGTAGATAACTACGATAC
GGGAGGGCTTACCATCTGGCCCCAGTGCTGCAATGATACCGCGTGACCCACGCTCACCGGCTCCAGATTT
ATCAGCAATAAACCAGCCAGCCGGAAGGGCCGAGCGCAGAAGTGGTCCTGCAACTTTATCCGCCTCCATC
CAGTCTATTAATTGTTGCCGGGAAGCTAGAGTAAGTAGTTCGCCAGTTAATAGTTTGCGCAACGTTGTTG
CCATTGCTACAGGCATCGTGGTGTCACGCTCGTCGTTTGGTATGGCTTCATTCAGCTCCGGTTCCCAACG
ATCAAGGCGAGTTACATGATCCCCCATGTTGTGCAAAAAAGCGGTTAGCTCCTTCGGTCCTCCGATCGTT
GTCAGAAGTAAGTTGGCCGCAGTGTTATCACTCATGGTTATGGCAGCACTGCATAATTCTCTTACTGTCA
TGCCATCCGTAAGATGCTTTTCTGTGACTGGTGAGTACTCAACCAAGTCATTCTGAGAATAGTGTATGCG
GCGACCGAGTTGCTCTTGCCCGGCGTCAATACGGGATAATACCGCGCCACATAGCAGAACTTTAAAAGTG
CTCATCATTGGAAAACGTTCTTCGGGGCGAAAACTCTCAAGGATCTTACCGCTGTTGAGATCCAGTTCGA
TGTAACCCACTCGTGCACCCAACTGATCTTCAGCATCTTTTACTTTCACCAGCGTTTCTGGGTGAGCAAA
AACAGGAAGGCAAAATGCCGCAAAAAAGGGAATAAGGGCGACACGGAAATGTTGAATACTCATACTCTTC
CTTTTTCAATATTATTGAAGCATTTATCAGGGTTATTGTCTCATGAGCGGATACATATTTGAATGTATTT
AGAAAAATAAACAAATAGGGGTTCCGCGCACATTTCCCCGAAAAGTGCCACCTGACGTCTAAGAAACCAT
TATTATCATGACATTAACCTATAAAAATAGGCGTATCACGAGGCCCTTTCGTC
Features (pLannotate 1.2.2; 24 found; start..end, strand, type, name):
    137..236     +  misc_feature   bom (fragment): basis of mobility region from pBR322
    242..399     -  CDS            lacZα (fragment): LacZα fragment of β-galactosidase; lacZ fragment
    806..827     -  promoter       SV40 promoter (fragment): SV40 enhancer and early promoter
    831..1055    -  polyA_signal   bGH poly(A) signal: bovine growth hormone polyadenylation signal
   1083..1481    -  CDS            BSD: blasticidin S deaminase; Aspergillus terreus BSD; confers resistance to blasticidin
   1501..2000    -  promoter       PGK promoter: mouse phosphoglycerate kinase 1 promoter
   2026..2043    -  protein_bind   FRT (minimal) (fragment): supports FLP-mediated excision but not integration (Turan and Bode, 2011) FLP recombinase from the Saccharomyces cerevisiae 2μ plasmid
   2082..2103    -  CDS            mNeonGreen (fragment): bright monomeric yellow-green fluorescent protein derived from LanYFP (Shaner et al., 2013)
   2122..2333    +  promoter       EF-1α core promoter: core promoter for human elongation factor EF-1α
   2334..2447    +  intron         EF-1α intron A (fragment): intron upstream of the start codon of human EF-1α
   3073..3276    +  intron         EF-1α intron A: truncated intron upstream of the start codon of human EF-1α
   3285..3319    +  promoter       TRE3GV promoter (fragment): 3rd-generation Tet-responsive promoter that can be activated by binding of Tet-On® 3G, optimized for retroviral and lentiviral vectors
   3357..3481    +  protein_bind   attR1: mutant version of attR; recombination site for the Gateway® LR reaction LR Clonase™
   3602..3726    -  protein_bind   attR2: mutant version of attR; recombination site for the Gateway® LR reaction LR Clonase™
   3728..3756    +  CDS            3xHA (fragment): three tandem HA epitope tags
   3876..4010    -  polyA_signal   SV40 poly(A) signal: SV40 polyadenylation signal
   4366..4382    -  protein_bind   lac operator: The lac repressor binds to the lac operator to inhibit transcription in E. coli. This inhibition can be relieved by adding lactose or isopropyl-β-D-thiogalactopyranoside (IPTG). lac repressor encoded by lacI
   4390..4420    -  promoter       lac promoter: promoter for the E. coli lac operon
   4435..4456    -  protein_bind   CAP binding site: CAP binding activates transcription in the presence of cAMP. E. coli catabolite activator protein
   4469..4561    -  CDS            lacI (fragment): lac repressor; lacI; The lac repressor binds to the lac operator to inhibit transcription in E. coli. This inhibition can be relieved by adding lactose or isopropyl-β-D-thiogalactopyranoside (IPTG).
   4744..5332    -  rep_origin     ori: high-copy-number ColE1/pMB1/pBR322/pUC origin of replication
   5503..6363    -  CDS            AmpR: β-lactamase; bla; confers resistance to ampicillin, carbenicillin, and related antibiotics
   6364..6468    -  promoter       AmpR promoter: bla
   6563..35      +  CDS            rop (fragment) (across the origin): Rop protein, which maintains plasmids at low copy number; rop
