[The description below was written by a language model from this plasmid's Addgene catalogue record and pLannotate feature annotations shown in this document.]
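Description:
pPB-EF1a-MegaGate-HA-Blast is an empty PiggyBac-based mammalian expression backbone that serves as a Gateway-type "MegaGate" destination vector for placing open reading frames under constitutive EF1a control with a C-terminal HA tag. In bacteria it is maintained as a high-copy plasmid through a ColE1/pUC-type origin and selected with ampicillin via the β-lactamase gene. Remnants of cloning-vector sequence (lac promoter/operator, and lacZα, lacI, rop and bom fragments) are also detected but have no evident role in the design.

The expression unit consists of the human EF-1α core promoter and intron A sequence, followed by attR1 and attR2 sites that receive an insert from an entry clone by LR recombination. Immediately downstream of attR2 is an HA epitope coding segment (annotated as a fragment of a 3xHA tag), so a transferred ORF lacking a stop codon would be fused to HA at its C terminus, and an SV40 polyadenylation signal lies after it. The interval between the two attR sites is only about 120 bp and carries no annotated feature, so the record does not show what counter-selection element, if any, sits there. In the opposite orientation, a mouse PGK promoter drives the blasticidin S deaminase gene with a bGH polyadenylation signal, allowing blasticidin selection of mammalian cells. Short hits to FRT, mNeonGreen, TRE3GV and the SV40 promoter are small fragments, probably junction sequences. The PiggyBac terminal repeats implied by the backbone name are not annotated in the feature table. With a transposase, such a vector would typically be used for stable genomic integration, and the associated work concerns mammalian genetic screening with ORF libraries.
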