Addgene plasmid #175270: pPB-EF1a-MegaGate-HA-Blast
Purpose: (Empty Backbone) MegaGate destination with C-terminal HA tag and blasticidin resistance
Depositing lab: George Church. Depositing organization: Harvard Medical School. Publication: An integrated pipeline for mammalian genetic screening. Kramme C, Plesa AM, Wang HH, Wolf B, Smela MP, Guo X, Kohman RE, Chatterjee P, Church GM. Cell Rep Methods. 2021 Sep 27;1(6):100082. doi: 10.1016/j.crmeth.2021.100082. eCollection 2021 Oct 25. PubMed 35474898.
Backbone
  Vector backbone: PiggyBac
  Vector type: Mammalian Expression
  Promoter: EF1a
  Selectable markers: Blasticidin
  Tag / fusion protein: HA (C terminal on backbone)
Growth in bacteria
  Bacterial resistance: Ampicillin, 100 μg/mL
  Growth temperature: 37°C
  Growth strain: DH5alpha
  Copy number: High Copy
Gene/Insert
  Cloning method: Gateway Cloning
  Sequencing primers: 5′ M13-fwd; 3′ M13-rev
Terms and licenses: Academic/Nonprofit Terms; Industry Terms: Not Available to Industry
How to cite: pPB-EF1a-MegaGate-HA-Blast was a gift from George Church (Addgene plasmid # 175270 ; http://n2t.net/addgene:175270 ; RRID:Addgene_175270)
